>Addgene plasmid #201510 | pEJS2158_Nme2-ABE8e-i1 | addgene full sequence | sequence record 394754 | Addgene NGS Result
TAGTTATTAATAGTAATCAATTACGGGGTCATTAGTTCATAGCCCATATATGGAGTTCCGCGTTACATAA
CTTACGGTAAATGGCCCGCCTGGCTGACCGCCCAACGACCCCCGCCCATTGACGTCAATAATGACGTATG
TTCCCATAGTAACGCCAATAGGGACTTTCCATTGACGTCAATGGGTGGAGTATTTACGGTAAACTGCCCA
CTTGGCAGTACATCAAGTGTATCATATGCCAAGTACGCCCCCTATTGACGTCAATGACGGTAAATGGCCC
GCCTGGCATTATGCCCAGTACATGACCTTATGGGACTTTCCTACTTGGCAGTACATCTACGTATTAGTCA
TCGCTATTACCATGGTGATGCGGTTTTGGCAGTACATCAATGGGCGTGGATAGCGGTTTGACTCACGGGG
ATTTCCAAGTCTCCACCCCATTGACGTCAATGGGAGTTTGTTTTGGCACCAAAATCAACGGGACTTTCCA
AAATGTCGTAACAACTCCGACCCATTGACGCAAATGGGCGGTAGGCGTGTACGGTGGGAGGTCTATATAA
GCAGAGCTGGTTTAGTGAACCGTCAGATCCGCTAGAGATCCGCGGCCGCTAATACGACTCACTATAGGGA
GAGCCGCCACCATGAAACGGACAGCCGACGGAAGCGAGTTCGAGTCACCAAAGAAGAAGCGGAAAGTCGA
AGATATGGCCGCCTTCAAGCCTAACCCAATCAATTACATCCTGGGACTGGCCATCGGAATCGCATCCGTG
GGATGGGCTATGGTGGAGATCGACGAGGAGGAGAATCCTATCCGGCTGATCGATCTGGGCGTGAGAGTGT
TTGAGAGGGCCGAGGTGCCAAAGACCGGCGATTCTCTGGCTATGGCCCGGAGACTGGCACGGAGCGTGAG
GCGCCTGACACGGAGAAGGGCACACAGGCTGCTGAGGGCACGCCGGCTGCTGAAGAGAGAGGGCGTGCTG
CAGGCAGCAGACTTCGATGAGAATGGCCTGATCAAGAGCCTGCCAAACACCCCCTGGCAGCTGAGAGCAG
CCGCCCTGGACAGGAAGCTGACACCACTGGAGTGGTCTGCCGTGCTGCTGCACCTGATCAAGCACCGCGG
CTACCTGAGCCAGCGGAAGAACGAGGGAGAGACAGCAGACAAGGAGCTGGGCGCCCTGCTGAAGGGAGTG
GCCAACAATGCCCACGCCCTGCAGACCGGCGATTTCAGGACACCTGCCGAGCTGGCCCTGAATAAGTTTG
AGAAGGAGTCCGGCCACATCAGAAACCAGAGGGGCGACTATAGCCACACCTTCTCCCGCAAGGATCTGCA
GGCCGAGCTGATCCTGCTGTTCGAGAAGCAGAAGGAGTTTGGCAATCCACACGTGAGCGGAGGCCTGAAG
GAGGGAATCGAGACCCTGCTGATGACACAGAGGCCTGCCCTGTCCGGCGACGCAGTGCAGAAGATGCTGG
GACACTGCACCTTCGAGCCTGCAGAGCCAAAGGCCGCCAAGAACACCTACACAGCCGAGCGGTTTATCTG
GCTGACAAAGCTGAACAATCTGAGAATCCTGGAGCAGGGCGGATCAGGAGGCTCTGGCGGTTCAGGTGGA
TCAGGCGGTAGCGGAGGTTCAGGTGGTTCTGAGGTGGAGTTTTCCCACGAGTACTGGATGAGACATGCCC
TGACCCTGGCCAAGAGGGCACGCGATGAGAGGGAGGTGCCTGTGGGAGCCGTGCTGGTGCTGAACAATAG
AGTGATCGGCGAGGGCTGGAACAGAGCCATCGGCCTGCACGACCCAACAGCCCATGCCGAAATTATGGCC
CTGAGACAGGGCGGCCTGGTCATGCAGAACTACAGACTGATTGACGCCACCCTGTACGTGACATTCGAGC
CTTGCGTGATGTGCGCCGGCGCCATGATCCACTCTAGGATCGGCCGCGTGGTGTTTGGCGTGAGGAACAG
CAAACGGGGCGCCGCAGGCTCCCTGATGAACGTGCTGAACTACCCCGGCATGAATCACCGCGTCGAAATT
ACCGAGGGAATCCTGGCAGATGAATGTGCCGCCCTGCTGTGCGACTTCTACCGGATGCCTAGACAGGTGT
TCAATGCTCAGAAGAAGGCCCAGAGCTCCATCAACGGCTCCTCTGGCTCTGAGACACCTGGCACAAGCGA
GAGCGCAACACCTGAAAGCAGCGGCGGATCCGAGAGGCCACTGACCGACACAGAGAGGGCCACCCTGATG
GATGAGCCTTACCGGAAGTCTAAGCTGACATATGCCCAGGCCAGAAAGCTGCTGGGCCTGGAGGACACCG
CCTTCTTTAAGGGCCTGAGATACGGCAAGGATAATGCCGAGGCCTCCACACTGATGGAGATGAAGGCCTA
TCACGCCATCTCTCGCGCCCTGGAGAAGGAGGGCCTGAAGGACAAGAAGTCCCCCCTGAACCTGAGCTCC
GAGCTGCAGGATGAGATCGGCACCGCCTTCTCTCTGTTTAAGACCGACGAGGATATCACAGGCCGCCTGA
AGGACAGGGTGCAGCCTGAGATCCTGGAGGCCCTGCTGAAGCACATCTCTTTCGATAAGTTTGTGCAGAT
CAGCCTGAAGGCCCTGAGAAGGATCGTGCCACTGATGGAGCAGGGCAAGCGGTACGACGAGGCCTGCGCC
GAGATCTACGGCGATCACTATGGCAAGAAGAACACAGAGGAGAAGATCTATCTGCCCCCTATCCCTGCCG
ACGAGATCAGAAATCCTGTGGTGCTGAGGGCCCTGTCCCAGGCAAGAAAAGTGATCAACGGAGTGGTGCG
CCGGTACGGATCTCCAGCCCGGATCCACATCGAGACCGCCAGAGAAGTGGGCAAGAGCTTCAAGGACCGG
AAGGAGATCGAGAAGAGACAGGAGGAGAATCGCAAGGATCGGGAGAAGGCCGCCGCCAAGTTTAGGGAGT
ACTTCCCTAACTTTGTGGGCGAGCCAAAGTCTAAGGACATCCTGAAGCTGCGCCTGTACGAGCAGCAGCA
CGGCAAGTGTCTGTATAGCGGCAAGGAGATCAATCTGGTGCGGCTGAACGAGAAGGGCTATGTGGAGATC
GATCACGCCCTGCCTTTCTCCAGAACCTGGGACGATTCTTTTAACAATAAGGTGCTGGTGCTGGGCAGCG
AGAACCAGAATAAGGGCAATCAGACACCATACGAGTATTTCAATGGCAAGGACAACTCCAGGGAGTGGCA
GGAGTTCAAGGCCCGCGTGGAGACCTCTAGATTTCCCAGGAGCAAGAAGCAGCGGATCCTGCTGCAGAAG
TTCGACGAGGATGGCTTTAAGGAGTGCAACCTGAATGACACCAGATACGTGAACCGGTTCCTGTGCCAGT
TTGTGGCCGATCACATCCTGCTGACCGGCAAGGGCAAGAGAAGGGTGTTCGCCTCTAATGGCCAGATCAC
AAACCTGCTGAGGGGATTTTGGGGACTGAGGAAGGTGCGGGCAGAGAATGACAGACACCACGCACTGGAT
GCAGTGGTGGTGGCATGCAGCACCGTGGCAATGCAGCAGAAGATCACAAGATTCGTGAGGTATAAGGAGA
TGAACGCCTTTGACGGCAAGACCATCGATAAGGAGACAGGCAAGGTGCTGCACCAGAAGACCCACTTCCC
CCAGCCTTGGGAGTTCTTTGCCCAGGAAGTGATGATCCGGGTGTTCGGCAAGCCAGACGGCAAGCCTGAG
TTTGAGGAGGCCGATACCCCAGAGAAGCTGAGGACACTGCTGGCAGAGAAGCTGTCTAGCAGGCCAGAGG
CAGTGCACGAGTACGTGACCCCACTGTTCGTGTCCAGGGCACCCAATCGGAAGATGTCTGGCGCCCACAA
GGACACACTGAGAAGCGCCAAGAGGTTTGTGAAGCACAACGAGAAGATCTCCGTGAAGAGAGTGTGGCTG
ACCGAGATCAAGCTGGCCGATCTGGAGAACATGGTGAATTACAAGAACGGCAGGGAGATCGAGCTGTATG
AGGCCCTGAAGGCAAGGCTGGAGGCCTACGGAGGAAATGCCAAGCAGGCCTTCGACCCAAAGGATAACCC
CTTTTATAAGAAGGGAGGACAGCTGGTGAAGGCCGTGCGGGTGGAGAAGACCCAGGAGAGCGGCGTGCTG
CTGAATAAGAAGAACGCCTACACAATCGCCGACAATGGCGATATGGTGAGAGTGGACGTGTTCTGTAAGG
TGGATAAGAAGGGCAAGAATCAGTACTTTATCGTGCCTATCTATGCCTGGCAGGTGGCCGAGAACATCCT
GCCAGACATCGATTGCAAGGGCTACAGAATCGACGATAGCTATACATTCTGTTTTTCCCTGCACAAGTAT
GACCTGATCGCCTTCCAGAAGGATGAGAAGTCCAAGGTGGAGTTTGCCTACTATATCAATTGCGACTCCT
CTAACGGCAGGTTCTACCTGGCCTGGCACGATAAGGGCAGCAAGGAGCAGCAGTTTCGCATCTCCACCCA
GAATCTGGTGCTGATCCAGAAGTATCAGGTGAACGAGCTGGGCAAGGAGATCAGGCCATGTCGGCTGAAG
AAGCGCCCACCCGTGCGGGAGGATAAAAGAACCGCCGACGGCAGCGAATTCGAGCCCAAGAAGAAGAGGA
AAGTCTAACCGGTCATCATCACCATCACCATTGAGTTTAAACCCGCTGATCAGCCTCGACTGTGCCTTCT
AGTTGCCAGCCATCTGTTGTTTGCCCCTCCCCCGTGCCTTCCTTGACCCTGGAAGGTGCCACTCCCACTG
TCCTTTCCTAATAAAATGAGGAAATTGCATCGCATTGTCTGAGTAGGTGTCATTCTATTCTGGGGGGTGG
GGTGGGGCAGGACAGCAAGGGGGAGGATTGGGAAGACAATAGCAGGCATGCTGGGGATGCGGTGGGCTCT
ATGGCTTCTGAGGCGGAAAGAACCAGCTGGGGCTCGATACCGTCGACCTCTAGCTAGAGCTTGGCGTAAT
CATGGTCATAGCTGTTTCCTGTGTGAAATTGTTATCCGCTCACAATTCCACACAACATACGAGCCGGAAG
CATAAAGTGTAAAGCCTAGGGTGCCTAATGAGTGAGCTAACTCACATTAATTGCGTTGCGCTCACTGCCC
GCTTTCCAGTCGGGAAACCTGTCGTGCCAGCTGCATTAATGAATCGGCCAACGCGCGGGGAGAGGCGGTT
TGCGTATTGGGCGCACTTCCGCTTCCTCGCTCACTGACTCGCTGCGCTCGGTCGTTCGGCTGCGGCGAGC
GGTATCAGCTCACTCAAAGGCGGTAATACGGTTATCCACAGAATCAGGGGATAACGCAGGAAAGAACATG
TGAGCAAAAGGCCAGCAAAAGGCCAGGAACCGTAAAAAGGCCGCGTTGCTGGCGTTTTTCCATAGGCTCC
GCCCCCCTGACGAGCATCACAAAAATCGACGCTCAAGTCAGAGGTGGCGAAACCCGACAGGACTATAAAG
ATACCAGGCGTTTCCCCCTGGAAGCTCCCTCGTGCGCTCTCCTGTTCCGACCCTGCCGCTTACCGGATAC
CTGTCCGCCTTTCTCCCTTCGGGAAGCGTGGCGCTTTCTCATAGCTCACGCTGTAGGTATCTCAGTTCGG
TGTAGGTCGTTCGCTCCAAGCTGGGCTGTGTGCACGAACCCCCCGTTCAGCCCGACCGCTGCGCCTTATC
CGGTAACTATCGTCTTGAGTCCAACCCGGTAAGACACGACTTATCGCCACTGGCAGCAGCCACTGGTAAC
AGGATTAGCAGAGCGAGGTATGTAGGCGGTGCTACAGAGTTCTTGAAGTGGTGGCCTAACTACGGCTACA
CTAGAAGAACAGTATTTGGTATCTGCGCTCTGCTGAAGCCAGTTACCTTCGGAAAAAGAGTTGGTAGCTC
TTGATCCGGCAAACAAACCACCGCTGGTAGCGGTGGTTTTTTTGTTTGCAAGCAGCAGATTACGCGCAGA
AAAAAAGGATCTCAAGAAGATCCTTTGATCTTTTCTACGGGGTCTGACACTCAGTGGAACGAAAACTCAC
GTTAAGGGATTTTGGTCATGAGATTATCAAAAAGGATCTTCACCTAGATCCTTTTAAATTAAAAATGAAG
TTTTAAATCAATCTAAAGTATATATGAGTAAACTTGGTCTGACAGTTACCAATGCTTAATCAGTGAGGCA
CCTATCTCAGCGATCTGTCTATTTCGTTCATCCATAGTTGCCTGACTCCCCGTCGTGTAGATAACTACGA
TACGGGAGGGCTTACCATCTGGCCCCAGTGCTGCAATGATACCGCGGGACCCACGCTCACCGGCTCCAGA
TTTATCAGCAATAAACCAGCCAGCCGGAAGGGCCGAGCGCAGAAGTGGTCCTGCAACTTTATCCGCCTCC
ATCCAGTCTATTAATTGTTGCCGGGAAGCTAGAGTAAGTAGTTCGCCAGTTAATAGTTTGCGCAACGTTG
TTGCCATTGCTACAGGCATCGTGGTGTCACGCTCGTCGTTTGGTATGGCTTCATTCAGCTCCGGTTCCCA
ACGATCAAGGCGAGTTACATGATCCCCCATGTTGTGCAAAAAAGCGGTTAGCTCCTTCGGTCCTCCGATC
GTTGTCAGAAGTAAGTTGGCCGCAGTGTTATCACTCATGGTTATGGCAGCACTGCATAATTCTCTTACTG
TCATGCCATCCGTAAGATGCTTTTCTGTGACTGGTGAGTACTCAACCAAGTCATTCTGAGAATAGTGTAT
GCGGCGACCGAGTTGCTCTTGCCCGGCGTCAATACGGGATAATACCGCGCCACATAGCAGAACTTTAAAA
GTGCTCATCATTGGAAAACGTTCTTCGGGGCGAAAACTCTCAAGGATCTTACCGCTGTTGAGATCCAGTT
CGATGTAACCCACTCGTGCACCCAACTGATCTTCAGCATCTTTTACTTTCACCAGCGTTTCTGGGTGAGC
AAAAACAGGAAGGCAAAATGCCGCAAAAAAGGGAATAAGGGCGACACGGAAATGTTGAATACTCATACTC
TTCCTTTTTCAATATTATTGAAGCATTTATCAGGGTTATTGTCTCATGAGCGGATACATATTTGAATGTA
TTTAGAAAAATAAACAAATAGGGGTTCCGCGCACATTTCCCCGAAAAGTGCCACCTGACGTCGACGGATC
GGGAGATCGATCTCCCGATCCCCTAGGGTCGACTCTCAGTACAATCTGCTCTGATGCCGCATAGTTAAGC
CAGTATCTGCTCCCTGCTTGTGTGTTGGAGGTCGCTGAGTAGTGCGCGAGCAAAATTTAAGCTACAACAA
GGCAAGGCTTGACCGACAATTGCATGAAGAATCTGCTTAGGGTTAGGCGTTTTGCGCTGCTTCGCGATGT
ACGGGCCAGATATACGCGTTGACATTGATTATTGAC
Features (pLannotate 1.2.2; 16 found; start..end, strand, type, name):
    437..454     -  promoter       CMV promoter (fragment): human cytomegalovirus (CMV) immediate early promoter
    517..568     +  promoter       CMVd2 promoter: truncated human cytomegalovirus (CMV) immediate early promoter that yields moderately reduced expression relative to the full-length promoter
    610..628     +  promoter       T7 promoter: promoter for bacteriophage T7 RNA polymerase
    705..4568    +  CDS            cas9: CAS9_NEIMA - Experimental evidence at protein level: Swiss-Prot protein existence level 1. CRISPR (clustered regularly interspaced short palindromic repeat) is an adaptive immune system that provides protection against mobile genetic elements (viruses, transposable elements and conjugative plasmids). CRISPR clusters contain spacers, sequences complementary to antecedent mobile elements, and target invading nucleic acids. CRISPR clusters are transcribed and processed into CRISPR RNA (crRNA). In type II CRISPR systems correct processing of pre-crRNA requires a trans- encoded small RNA (tracrRNA)
   4680..4904    +  polyA_signal   bGH poly(A) signal: bovine growth hormone polyadenylation signal
   4908..4929    +  promoter       SV40 promoter (fragment): SV40 enhancer and early promoter
   4934..4950    +  misc_feature   MCS (fragment): pBluescript multiple cloning site
   4999..5015    -  protein_bind   lac operator: The lac repressor binds to the lac operator to inhibit transcription in E. coli. This inhibition can be relieved by adding lactose or isopropyl-β-D-thiogalactopyranoside (IPTG). lac repressor encoded by lacI
   5023..5053    -  promoter       lac promoter: promoter for the E. coli lac operon
   5068..5089    -  protein_bind   CAP binding site: CAP binding activates transcription in the presence of cAMP. E. coli catabolite activator protein
   5102..5194    -  CDS            lacI (fragment): lac repressor; lacI; The lac repressor binds to the lac operator to inhibit transcription in E. coli. This inhibition can be relieved by adding lactose or isopropyl-β-D-thiogalactopyranoside (IPTG).
   5377..5965    -  rep_origin     ori: high-copy-number ColE1/pMB1/pBR322/pUC origin of replication
   6136..6996    -  CDS            AmpR: β-lactamase; bla; confers resistance to ampicillin, carbenicillin, and related antibiotics
   6997..7101    -  promoter       AmpR promoter: bla
   7172..7216    -  misc_feature   bom (fragment): basis of mobility region from pBR322
   7371..364     +  enhancer       CMV enhancer (across the origin): human cytomegalovirus immediate early enhancer
