[The description below was written by a language model from this plasmid's Addgene catalogue record and pLannotate feature annotations shown in this document.]
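Description:
pEJS2158_Nme2-ABE8e-i1 is a 7,386 bp mammalian expression plasmid built on the pBT280 backbone for transient expression of a domain-inlaid adenine base editor derived from Neisseria meningitidis Nme2Cas9. It is propagated in E. coli through a high-copy ColE1/pUC-type origin and selected with ampicillin via the β-lactamase gene and its native promoter. The backbone also carries residual cloning-vector elements (lac promoter/operator, CAP site, small lacI, MCS and bom fragments) that play no role in the payload.

The expression cassette is driven by the CMV immediate-early enhancer, which spans the sequence origin, together with CMV promoter sequence; the automated annotation recognises only short stretches of the promoter, labelling one a truncated CMVd2 form, while the catalogue entry simply states CMV. A T7 promoter sits just upstream of the coding region and could support in vitro transcription, as well as serving as a sequencing primer site. The roughly 4 kb insert is annotated as a single open reading frame matched to meningococcal Cas9 and is followed by a bovine growth hormone polyadenylation signal. As the name and stated purpose indicate, the ABE8e deaminase domain (an evolved TadA) is inserted within the Cas9 polypeptide at a site designated i1 rather than fused to a terminus. The feature table does not separately mark the deaminase, linkers, any nuclear localisation signals, or the Cas9 mutation state, so their exact positions are not given by the record.

No guide RNA cassette is annotated, so a guide would have to be supplied separately. The plasmid is used to introduce A•T to G•C edits in mammalian cells and belongs to a study of inlaid Nme2Cas9 editors with improved activity and targeting scope.
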