Addgene plasmid #201510: pEJS2158_Nme2-ABE8e-i1
Purpose: Mammalian expression of domain inlaid Nme2-ABE8e-i1
Depositing lab: Erik Sontheimer. Depositing organization: University of Massachusetts, Worcester. Publication: Domain-inlaid Nme2Cas9 adenine base editors with improved activity and targeting scope. Bamidele N, Zhang H, Dong X, Cheng H, Gaston N, Feinzig H, Cao H, Kelly K, Watts JK, Xie J, Gao G, Sontheimer EJ. Nat Commun. 2024 Feb 17;15(1):1458. doi: 10.1038/s41467-024-45763-5. PubMed 38368418.
Backbone
  Vector backbone: pBT280
  Total vector size (bp): 7386
  Vector type: Mammalian Expression
Growth in bacteria
  Bacterial resistance: Ampicillin, 100 μg/mL
  Growth temperature: 37°C
  Growth strain: DH5alpha
  Copy number: Unknown
Gene/Insert
  Gene/Insert name: Nme2-ABE8e-i1
  Insert size (bp): 3987
  Promoter: CMV
  Cloning method: Gibson Cloning
  Sequencing primers: 5′ T7; 3′ M13 Reverse
Terms and licenses: Academic/Nonprofit Terms; Industry Terms: Not Available to Industry
Depositor comments: Please visit https://doi.org/10.1101/2023.04.14.536905 for bioRxiv preprint.
How to cite: pEJS2158_Nme2-ABE8e-i1 was a gift from Erik Sontheimer (Addgene plasmid # 201510 ; http://n2t.net/addgene:201510 ; RRID:Addgene_201510)
